Addgene plasmid #120228: pCas9CR5-NG
Purpose: pCas9CR5 with mutations to change PAM site specificity to NG from Nishimasu et al.
Depositing lab: Christopher Reisch. Depositing organization: University of Florida.
Backbone
  Vector backbone: pdCas9-bacteria
  Total vector size (bp): 6770
  Vector type: Synthetic Biology
Growth in bacteria
  Bacterial resistance: Chloramphenicol, 25 μg/mL
  Growth temperature: 37°C
  Growth strain: DH5alpha
  Copy number: Low Copy
Gene/Insert
  Gene/Insert name: SpCas9-NG
  Species: Synthetic; E. coli
  Insert size (bp): 4200
  Mutation: Mutations R1335V/L1111R/D1135V/G1218R/E1219F/A1322R/T1337R
  Promoter: pTet
  Cloning method: Ligation Independent Cloning
  Sequencing primers: 5′ gttgacactctatcgttgat
Resource information
  A portion of this plasmid was derived from a plasmid made by: Addgene, Stanley Qi
Terms and licenses: Academic/Nonprofit Terms; Industry Terms: Not Available to Industry
How to cite: pCas9CR5-NG was a gift from Christopher Reisch (Addgene plasmid # 120228 ; http://n2t.net/addgene:120228 ; RRID:Addgene_120228)
