[The description below was written by a language model from this plasmid's Addgene catalogue record and the feature table of its GenBank file.]
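Description:
pCas9CR5-NG is a bacterial expression plasmid of about 6.8 kb, built on the pdCas9-bacteria backbone and catalogued as a synthetic biology vector. It replicates in E. coli from a p15A origin, which keeps copy number low to medium and makes it compatible with a second plasmid carrying a ColE1-type origin. Selection is by chloramphenicol, through a cat gene driven by its own promoter and followed by a lambda t0 terminator.

The payload is SpCas9-NG, a roughly 4.2 kb Streptococcus pyogenes Cas9 coding sequence carrying seven substitutions (R1335V, L1111R, D1135V, G1218R, E1219F, A1322R and T1337R). These relax PAM recognition from the canonical NGG to NG, so more genomic sites can be targeted. Expression is controlled by the Tn10 tetracycline-responsive system. A divergently oriented tetR gene produces the TetR repressor, which binds the tet operator within the overlapping tetR/tetA promoter region and holds Cas9 transcription off until a tetracycline-class inducer relieves repression. The rrnB T1 and T7Te terminators lie downstream of the Cas9 gene.

The automated feature table labels only the N-terminal portion of Cas9 as a coding sequence. The rest of the open reading frame, including the region where the PAM-altering mutations lie, falls in the unannotated stretch before the terminators. No guide RNA cassette is annotated, so a guide would presumably be supplied separately. The record describes the plasmid as a derivative of pCas9CR5, part of a variant series intended to increase targeting space. It does not state how pCas9CR5 differs from its own parent, or name specific applications beyond the changed PAM specificity.
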