LOCUS       Exported 6765 bp ds-DNA circular SYN 12-MAY-2021
DEFINITION  pCas9CR5 with mutations to change PAM site specificity to NG from
            Nishimasu et al..
ACCESSION   .
VERSION     .
KEYWORDS    pCas9CR5-NG
SOURCE      synthetic DNA construct
  ORGANISM  synthetic DNA construct
REFERENCE   1 (bases 1 to 6765)
  TITLE     pCas9CR4 variants for increased targeting space
  JOURNAL   Unpublished
REFERENCE   2 (bases 1 to 6765)
  AUTHORS   .
  TITLE     Direct Submission
  JOURNAL   Exported May 12, 2021 from SnapGene Server 1.1.58
            http://www.snapgene.com
FEATURES             Location/Qualifiers
     source          1..6765
                     /organism="synthetic DNA construct"
                     /mol_type="other DNA"
     CDS             complement(7..630)
                     /codon_start=1
                     /gene="tetR from transposon Tn10"
                     /product="tetracycline repressor TetR"
                     /label=TetR
                     /note="TetR binds to the tetracycline operator tetO to
                     inhibit transcription. This inhibition can be relieved by
                     adding tetracycline or doxycycline."
                     /translation="MSRLDKSKVINSALELLNEVGIEGLTTRKLAQKLGVEQPTLYWHV
                     KNKRALLDALAIEMLDRHHTHFCPLEGESWQDFLRNNAKSFRCALLSHRDGAKVHLGTR
                     PTEKQYETLENQLAFLCQQGFSLENALYALSAVGHFTLGCVLEDQEHQVAKEERETPTT
                     DSMPPLLRQAIELFDHQGAEPAFLFGLELIICGLEKQLKCESGS"
     primer_bind     538..557
                     /label=Tet-R
                     /note="Tetracycline resistance gene, reverse primer"
     promoter        681..736
                     /gene="tetR"
                     /label=tetR/tetA promoters
                     /note="overlapping promoters for bacterial tetR and tetA"
     protein_bind    717..735
                     /gene="tetO"
                     /label=tet operator
                     /bound_moiety="tetracycline repressor TetR"
                     /note="bacterial operator O2 for the tetR and tetA genes"
     CDS             772..2490
                     /codon_start=1
                     /product="N-terminal portion of Streptococcus pyogenes Cas9
                     (Zetsche et al., 2015)"
                     /label=Cas9(N)
                     /translation="MDKKYSIGLDIGTNSVGWAVITDEYKVPSKKFKVLGNTDRHSIKK
                     NLIGALLFDSGETAEATRLKRTARRRYTRRKNRICYLQEIFSNEMAKVDDSFFHRLEES
                     FLVEEDKKHERHPIFGNIVDEVAYHEKYPTIYHLRKKLVDSTDKADLRLIYLALAHMIK
                     FRGHFLIEGDLNPDNSDVDKLFIQLVQTYNQLFEENPINASGVDAKAILSARLSKSRRL
                     ENLIAQLPGEKKNGLFGNLIALSLGLTPNFKSNFDLAEDAKLQLSKDTYDDDLDNLLAQ
                     IGDQYADLFLAAKNLSDAILLSDILRVNTEITKAPLSASMIKRYDEHHQDLTLLKALVR
                     QQLPEKYKEIFFDQSKNGYAGYIDGGASQEEFYKFIKPILEKMDGTEELLVKLNREDLL
                     RKQRTFDNGSIPHQIHLGELHAILRRQEDFYPFLKDNREKIEKILTFRIPYYVGPLARG
                     NSRFAWMTRKSEETITPWNFEEVVDKGASAQSFIERMTNFDKNLPNEKVLPKHSLLYEY
                     FTVYNELTKVKYVTEGMRKPAFLSGEQKKAIVDLLFKTNRKVTVKQLKEDYFKKIE"
     terminator      4930..5001
                     /label=rrnB T1 terminator
                     /note="transcription terminator T1 from the E. coli rrnB
                     gene"
     terminator      5017..5044
                     /label=T7Te terminator
                     /note="phage T7 early transcription terminator"
     primer_bind     complement(5072..5089)
                     /label=L4440
                     /note="L4440 vector, forward primer"
     rep_origin      complement(5206..5751)
                     /direction=LEFT
                     /label=p15A ori
                     /note="Plasmids containing the medium-copy-number p15A
                     origin of replication can be propagated in E. coli cells
                     that contain a second plasmid with the ColE1 origin. "
     primer_bind     complement(5286..5305)
                     /label=pBR322ori-F
                     /note="pBR322 origin, forward primer"
     terminator      5865..5959
                     /label=lambda t0 terminator
                     /note="transcription terminator from phage lambda"
     CDS             complement(5980..6639)
                     /codon_start=1
                     /gene="cat"
                     /product="chloramphenicol acetyltransferase"
                     /label=CmR
                     /note="confers resistance to chloramphenicol"
                     /translation="MEKKITGYTTVDISQWHRKEHFEAFQSVAQCTYNQTVQLDITAFL
                     KTVKKNKHKFYPAFIHILARLMNAHPEFRMAMKDGELVIWDSVHPCYTVFHEQTETFSS
                     LWSEYHDDFRQFLHIYSQDVACYGENLAYFPKGFIENMFFVSANPWVSFTSFDLNVANM
                     DNFFAPVFTMGKYYTQGDKVLMPLAIQVHHAVCDGFHVGRMLNELQQYCDEWQGGA"
     primer_bind     6554..6573
                     /label=CAT-R
                     /note="Chloramphenicol resistance gene, reverse primer"
     promoter        complement(6640..6742)
                     /label=cat promoter
                     /note="promoter of the E. coli cat gene encoding
                     chloramphenicol acetyltransferase"
ORIGIN
        1 gacgtcttaa gacccacttt cacatttaag ttgtttttct aatccgcata tgatcaattc
       61 aaggccgaat aagaaggctg gctctgcacc ttggtgatca aataattcga tagcttgtcg
      121 taataatggc ggcatactat cagtagtagg tgtttccctt tcttctttag cgacttgatg
      181 ctcttgatct tccaatacgc aacctaaagt aaaatgcccc acagcgctga gtgcatataa
      241 tgcattctct agtgaaaaac cttgttggca taaaaaggct aattgatttt cgagagtttc
      301 atactgtttt tctgtaggcc gtgtacctaa atgtactttt gctccatcgc gatgacttag
      361 taaagcacat ctaaaacttt tagcgttatt acgtaaaaaa tcttgccagc tttccccttc
      421 taaagggcaa aagtgagtat ggtgcctatc taacatctca atggctaagg cgtcgagcaa
      481 agcccgctta ttttttacat gccaatacaa tgtaggctgc tctacaccta gcttctgggc
      541 gagtttacgg gttgttaaac cttcgattcc gacctcatta agcagctcta atgcgctgtt
      601 aatcacttta cttttatcta atctagacat cattaattcc taattgctag cattgtacct
      661 aggactgagc tagccataaa gttgacactc tatcgttgat agagttattt taccactccc
      721 tatcagtgat agagaaaaga attcaaaaga tctaaagagg acttcggatc tatggataag
      781 aaatactcaa taggcttaga tatcggcaca aatagcgtcg gatgggcggt gatcactgat
      841 gaatataagg ttccgtctaa aaagttcaag gttctgggaa atacagaccg ccacagtatc
      901 aaaaaaaatc ttataggggc tcttttattt gacagtggag agacagcgga agcgactcgt
      961 ctcaaacgga cagctcgtag aaggtataca cgtcggaaga atcgtatttg ttatctacag
     1021 gagatttttt caaatgagat ggcgaaagta gatgatagtt tctttcatcg acttgaagag
     1081 tcttttttgg tggaagaaga caagaagcat gaacgtcatc ctatttttgg aaatatagta
     1141 gatgaagttg cttatcatga gaaatatcca actatctatc atctgcgaaa aaaattggta
     1201 gattctactg ataaagcgga tttgcgctta atctatttgg ccttagcgca tatgattaag
     1261 tttcgtggtc attttttgat tgagggagat ttaaatcctg ataatagtga tgtggacaaa
     1321 ctatttatcc agttggtaca aacctacaat caattatttg aagaaaaccc tattaacgca
     1381 agtggagtag atgctaaagc gattctttct gcacgattga gtaaatcaag acgattagaa
     1441 aatctcattg ctcagctccc cggtgagaag aaaaatggct tatttgggaa tctcattgct
     1501 ttgtcattgg gtttgacccc taattttaaa tcaaattttg atttggcaga agatgctaaa
     1561 ttacagcttt caaaagatac ttacgatgat gatttagata atttattggc gcaaattgga
     1621 gatcaatatg ctgatttgtt tttggcagct aagaatttat cagatgctat tttactttca
     1681 gatatcctaa gagtaaatac tgaaataact aaggctcccc tatcagcttc aatgattaaa
     1741 cgctacgatg aacatcatca agacttgact cttttaaaag ctttagttcg acaacaactt
     1801 ccagaaaagt ataaagaaat cttttttgat caatcaaaaa acggatatgc aggttatatt
     1861 gatgggggag ctagccaaga agaattttat aaatttatca aaccaatttt agaaaaaatg
     1921 gatggtactg aggaattatt ggtgaaacta aatcgtgaag atttgctgcg caagcaacgg
     1981 acctttgaca acggctctat tccccatcaa attcacttgg gtgagctgca tgctattttg
     2041 agaagacaag aagactttta tccattttta aaagacaatc gtgagaagat tgaaaaaatc
     2101 ttgacttttc gaattcctta ttatgttggt ccattggcgc gtggcaatag tcgttttgca
     2161 tggatgactc ggaagtctga agaaacaatt accccatgga attttgaaga agttgtcgat
     2221 aaaggtgctt cagctcaatc atttattgaa cgcatgacaa actttgataa aaatcttcca
     2281 aatgaaaaag tactaccaaa acatagtttg ctttatgagt attttacggt ttataacgaa
     2341 ttgacaaagg tcaaatatgt tactgaagga atgcgaaaac cagcatttct ttcaggtgaa
     2401 cagaagaaag ccattgttga tttactcttc aaaacaaatc gaaaagtaac cgttaagcaa
     2461 ttaaaagaag attatttcaa aaaaatagaa tgttttgata gtgttgaaat ttcaggagtt
     2521 gaagatagat ttaatgcttc attaggtacc taccatgatt tgctaaaaat tattaaagat
     2581 aaagattttt tggataatga agaaaatgaa gatatcttag aggatattgt tttaacattg
     2641 accttatttg aagataggga gatgattgag gaaagactta aaacatatgc tcacctcttt
     2701 gatgataagg tgatgaaaca gcttaaacgt cgccgttata ctggttgggg acgtttgtct
     2761 cgaaaattga ttaatggtat tagggataag caatctggca aaacaatatt agattttttg
     2821 aaatcagatg gttttgccaa tcgcaatttt atgcagctga tccatgatga tagtttgaca
     2881 tttaaagaag acattcaaaa agcacaagtg tctggacaag gcgatagttt acatgaacat
     2941 attgcaaatt tagctggtag ccctgctatt aaaaaaggta ttttacagac tgtaaaagtt
     3001 gttgatgaat tggtcaaagt aatggggcgg cataagccag aaaatatcgt tattgaaatg
     3061 gcacgtgaaa atcagacaac tcaaaagggc cagaaaaatt cgcgagagcg tatgaaacga
     3121 atcgaagaag gtatcaaaga attaggaagt cagattctta aagagcatcc tgttgaaaat
     3181 actcaattgc aaaatgaaaa gctctatctc tattatctcc aaaatggaag agacatgtat
     3241 gtggaccaag aattagatat taatcgttta agtgattatg atgtcgatca cattgttcca
     3301 caaagtttcc ttaaagacga ttcaatagac aataaggtct taacgcgttc tgataaaaat
     3361 cgtggtaaat cggataacgt tccaagtgaa gaagtagtca aaaagatgaa aaactattgg
     3421 agacaacttc taaacgccaa gttaatcact caacgtaagt ttgataattt aacgaaagct
     3481 gaacgtggag gtttgagtga acttgataaa gctggtttta tcaaacgcca attggttgaa
     3541 actcgccaaa tcactaagca tgtggcacaa attttggata gtcgcatgaa tactaaatac
     3601 gatgaaaatg ataaacttat tcgagaggtt aaagtgatta ccttaaaatc taaattagtt
     3661 tctgacttcc gaaaagattt ccaattctat aaagtacgtg agattaacaa ttaccatcat
     3721 gcccatgatg cgtatctaaa tgccgtcgtt ggaactgctt tgattaagaa atatccaaaa
     3781 cttgaatcgg agtttgtcta tggtgattat aaagtttatg atgttcgtaa aatgattgct
     3841 aagtctgagc aagaaatagg caaagcaacc gcaaaatatt tcttttactc taatatcatg
     3901 aacttcttca aaacagaaat tacacttgca aatggagaga ttcgcaaacg ccctctaatc
     3961 gaaactaatg gggaaactgg agaaattgtc tgggataaag ggcgagattt tgccacagtg
     4021 cgcaaagtat tgtccatgcc ccaagtcaat attgtcaaga aaacagaagt acagacaggc
     4081 ggattctcca aggagtcaat tcgaccaaaa agaaattcgg acaagcttat tgctcgtaaa
     4141 aaagactggg atccaaaaaa atatggtggt tttgttagtc caacggtagc ttattcagtc
     4201 ctagtggttg ctaaggtgga aaaagggaaa tcgaagaagt taaaatccgt taaagagtta
     4261 ctagggatca caattatgga aagaagttcc tttgaaaaaa atccgattga ctttttagaa
     4321 gctaaaggat ataaggaagt taaaaaagac ttaatcatta aactacctaa atatagtctt
     4381 tttgagttag aaaacggtcg taaacggatg ctggctagtg cccgattctt acaaaaagga
     4441 aatgagctgg ctctgccaag caaatatgtg aattttttat atttagctag tcattatgaa
     4501 aagttgaagg gtagtccaga agataacgaa caaaaacaat tgtttgtgga gcagcataag
     4561 cattatttag atgagattat tgagcaaatc agtgaatttt ctaagcgtgt tattttagca
     4621 gatgccaatt tagataaagt tcttagtgca tataacaaac atagagacaa accaatacgt
     4681 gaacaagcag aaaatattat tcatttattt acgttgacga atcttggagc tccccgtgct
     4741 tttaaatatt ttgatacaac aattgatcgt aaagtatatc ggtctacaaa agaagtttta
     4801 gatgccactc ttatccatca atccatcact ggtctttatg aaacacgcat tgatttgagt
     4861 cagctaggag gtgactgacg acgaaaacta cgctctggct gcttaactcg agtaaggatc
     4921 tccaggcatc aaataaaacg aaaggctcag tcgaaagact gggcctttcg ttttatctgt
     4981 tgtttgtcgg tgaacgctct ctactagagt cacactggct caccttcggg tgggcctttc
     5041 tgcgtttata cctagggata tattccgctt cctcgctcac tgactcgcta cgctcggtcg
     5101 ttcgactgcg gcgagcggaa atggcttacg aacggggcgg agatttcctg gaagatgcca
     5161 ggaagatact taacagggaa gtgagagggc cgcggcaaag ccgtttttcc ataggctccg
     5221 cccccctgac aagcatcacg aaatctgacg ctcaaatcag tggtggcgaa acccgacagg
     5281 actataaaga taccaggcgt ttccccctgg cggctccctc gtgcgctctc ctgttcctgc
     5341 ctttcggttt accggtgtca ttccgctgtt atggccgcgt ttgtctcatt ccacgcctga
     5401 cactcagttc cgggtaggca gttcgctcca agctggactg tatgcacgaa ccccccgttc
     5461 agtccgaccg ctgcgcctta tccggtaact atcgtcttga gtccaacccg gaaagacatg
     5521 caaaagcacc actggcagca gccactggta attgatttag aggagttagt cttgaagtca
     5581 tgcgccggtt aaggctaaac tgaaaggaca agttttggtg actgcgctcc tccaagccag
     5641 ttacctcggt tcaaagagtt ggtagctcag agaaccttcg aaaaaccgcc ctgcaaggcg
     5701 gttttttcgt tttcagagca agagattacg cgcagaccaa aacgatctca agaagatcat
     5761 cttattaatc agataaaata tttctagatt tcagtgcaat ttatctcttc aaatgtagca
     5821 cctgaagtca gccccatacg atataagttg ttactagtgc ttggattctc accaataaaa
     5881 aacgcccggc ggcaaccgag cgttctgaac aaatccagat ggagttctga ggtcattact
     5941 ggatctatca acaggagtcc aagcgagctc gatatcaaat tacgccccgc cctgccactc
     6001 atcgcagtac tgttgtaatt cattaagcat tctgccgaca tggaagccat cacaaacggc
     6061 atgatgaacc tgaatcgcca gcggcatcag caccttgtcg ccttgcgtat aatatttgcc
     6121 catggtgaaa acgggggcga agaagttgtc catattggcc acgtttaaat caaaactggt
     6181 gaaactcacc cagggattgg ctgagacgaa aaacatattc tcaataaacc ctttagggaa
     6241 ataggccagg ttttcaccgt aacacgccac atcttgcgaa tatatgtgta gaaactgccg
     6301 gaaatcgtcg tggtattcac tccagagcga tgaaaacgtt tcagtttgct catggaaaac
     6361 ggtgtaacaa gggtgaacac tatcccatat caccagctca ccgtctttca ttgccatacg
     6421 aaattccgga tgagcattca tcaggcgggc aagaatgtga ataaaggccg gataaaactt
     6481 gtgcttattt ttctttacgg tctttaaaaa ggccgtaata tccagctgaa cggtctggtt
     6541 ataggtacat tgagcaactg actgaaatgc ctcaaaatgt tctttacgat gccattggga
     6601 tatatcaacg gtggtatatc cagtgatttt tttctccatt ttagcttcct tagctcctga
     6661 aaatctcgat aactcaaaaa atacgcccgg tagtgatctt atttcattat ggtgaaagtt
     6721 ggaacctctt acgtgccgat caacgtctca ttttcgccag atatc
//
